>Addgene plasmid #218168 | pNoT7 | addgene full sequence | sequence record 433567 | Addgene NGS Result
ATCCGGATATAGTTCCTCCTTTCAGCAAAAAACCCCTCAAGACCCGTTTAGAGGCCCCAAGGGGTTATGC
TAGTTATTGCTCAGCGGTGGCAGCAGCCAACTCAGCTTCCTTTCGGGCTTTGTTAGCAGCCGGATCTCAG
TGGTGGTGGTGGTGGTGCTCGAGCAAAAAACCCCTCAAGACCCGTTTAGAGGCCCCAAGGGGTTATGCTA
GGGCTGTACGAGGGCGCTCACACTCTACTCAACAGCGCGAACGCTGGACCCGTCCTTCGCCGACGACTAG
TCCCGCGGTGGACTAGGCCTAGATCTCGATCCTCTACGCCGGACGCATCGTGGCCGGCATCACCGGCGCC
ACAGGTGCGGTTGCTGGCGCCTATATCGCCGACATCACCGATGGGGAAGATCGGGCTCGCCACTTCGGGC
TCATGAGCGCTTGTTTCGGCGTGGGTATGGTGGCAGGCCCCGTGGCCGGGGGACTGTTGGGCGCCATCTC
CTTGCATGCACCATTCCTTGCGGCGGCGGTGCTCAACGGCCTCAACCTACTACTGGGCTGCTTCCTAATG
CAGGAGTCGCATAAGGGAGAGCGTCGAGATCCCGGACACCATCGAATGGCGCAAAACCTTTCGCGGTATG
GCATGATAGCGCCCGGAAGAGAGTCAATTCAGGGTGGTGAATGTGAAACCAGTAACGTTATACGATGTCG
CAGAGTATGCCGGTGTCTCTTATCAGACCGTTTCCCGCGTGGTGAACCAGGCCAGCCACGTTTCTGCGAA
AACGCGGGAAAAAGTGGAAGCGGCGATGGCGGAGCTGAATTACATTCCCAACCGCGTGGCACAACAACTG
GCGGGCAAACAGTCGTTGCTGATTGGCGTTGCCACCTCCAGTCTGGCCCTGCACGCGCCGTCGCAAATTG
TCGCGGCGATTAAATCTCGCGCCGATCAACTGGGTGCCAGCGTGGTGGTGTCGATGGTAGAACGAAGCGG
CGTCGAAGCCTGTAAAGCGGCGGTGCACAATCTTCTCGCGCAACGCGTCAGTGGGCTGATCATTAACTAT
CCGCTGGATGACCAGGATGCCATTGCTGTGGAAGCTGCCTGCACTAATGTTCCGGCGTTATTTCTTGATG
TCTCTGACCAGACACCCATCAACAGTATTATTTTCTCCCATGAAGACGGTACGCGACTGGGCGTGGAGCA
TCTGGTCGCATTGGGTCACCAGCAAATCGCGCTGTTAGCGGGCCCATTAAGTTCTGTCTCGGCGCGTCTG
CGTCTGGCTGGCTGGCATAAATATCTCACTCGCAATCAAATTCAGCCGATAGCGGAACGGGAAGGCGACT
GGAGTGCCATGTCCGGTTTTCAACAAACCATGCAAATGCTGAATGAGGGCATCGTTCCCACTGCGATGCT
GGTTGCCAACGATCAGATGGCGCTGGGCGCAATGCGCGCCATTACCGAGTCCGGGCTGCGCGTTGGTGCG
GATATCTCGGTAGTGGGATACGACGATACCGAAGACAGCTCATGTTATATCCCGCCGTTAACCACCATCA
AACAGGATTTTCGCCTGCTGGGGCAAACCAGCGTGGACCGCTTGCTGCAACTCTCTCAGGGCCAGGCGGT
GAAGGGCAATCAGCTGTTGCCCGTCTCACTGGTGAAAAGAAAAACCACCCTGGCGCCCAATACGCAAACC
GCCTCTCCCCGCGCGTTGGCCGATTCATTAATGCAGCTGGCACGACAGGTTTCCCGACTGGAAAGCGGGC
AGTGAGCGCAACGCAATTAATGTAAGTTAGCTCACTCATTAGGCACCGGGATCTCGACCGATGCCCTTGA
GAGCCTTCAACCCAGTCAGCTCCTTCCGGTGGGCGCGGGGCATGACTATCGTCGCCGCACTTATGACTGT
CTTCTTTATCATGCAACTCGTAGGACAGGTGCCGGCAGCGCTCTGGGTCATTTTCGGCGAGGACCGCTTT
CGCTGGAGCGCGACGATGATCGGCCTGTCGCTTGCGGTATTCGGAATCTTGCACGCCCTCGCTCAAGCCT
TCGTCACTGGTCCCGCCACCAAACGTTTCGGCGAGAAGCAGGCCATTATCGCCGGCATGGCGGCCCCACG
GGTGCGCATGATCGTGCTCCTGTCGTTGAGGACCCGGCTAGGCTGGCGGGGTTGCCTTACTGGTTAGCAG
AATGAATCACCGATACGCGAGCGAACGTGAAGCGACTGCTGCTGCAAAACGTCTGCGACCTGAGCAACAA
CATGAATGGTCTTCGGTTTCCGTGTTTCGTAAAGTCTGGAAACGCGGAAGTCAGCGCCCTGCACCATTAT
GTTCCGGATCTGCATCGCAGGATGCTGCTGGCTACCCTGTGGAACACCTACATCTGTATTAACGAAGCGC
TGGCATTGACCCTGAGTGATTTTTCTCTGGTCCCGCCGCATCCATACCGCCAGTTGTTTACCCTCACAAC
GTTCCAGTAACCGGGCATGTTCATCATCAGTAACCCGTATCGTGAGCATCCTCTCTCGTTTCATCGGTAT
CATTACCCCCATGAACAGAAATCCCCCTTACACGGAGGCATCAGTGACCAAACAGGAAAAAACCGCCCTT
AACATGGCCCGCTTTATCAGAAGCCAGACATTAACGCTTCTGGAGAAACTCAACGAGCTGGACGCGGATG
AACAGGCAGACATCTGTGAATCGCTTCACGACCACGCTGATGAGCTTTACCGCAGCTGCCTCGCGCGTTT
CGGTGATGACGGTGAAAACCTCTGACACATGCAGCTCCCGGAGACGGTCACAGCTTGTCTGTAAGCGGAT
GCCGGGAGCAGACAAGCCCGTCAGGGCGCGTCAGCGGGTGTTGGCGGGTGTCGGGGCGCAGCCATGACCC
AGTCACGTAGCGATAGCGGAGTGTATACTGGCTTAACTATGCGGCATCAGAGCAGATTGTACTGAGAGTG
CACCATTGCGGTGTGAAATACCGCACAGATGCGTAAGGAGAAAATACCGCATCAGGCGCTCTTCCGCTTC
CTCGCTCACTGACTCGCTGCGCTCGGTCGTTCGGCTGCGGCGAGCGGTATCAGCTCACTCAAAGGCGGTA
ATACGGTTATCCACAGAATCAGGGGATAACGCAGGAAAGAACATGTGAGCAAAAGGCCAGCAAAAGGCCA
GGAACCGTAAAAAGGCCGCGTTGCTGGCGTTTTTCCATAGGCTCCGCCCCCCTGACGAGCATCACAAAAA
TCGACGCTCAAGTCAGAGGTGGCGAAACCCGACAGGACTATAAAGATACCAGGCGTTTCCCCCTGGAAGC
TCCCTCGTGCGCTCTCCTGTTCCGACCCTGCCGCTTACCGGATACCTGTCCGCCTTTCTCCCTTCGGGAA
GCGTGGCGCTTTCTCATAGCTCACGCTGTAGGTATCTCAGTTCGGTGTAGGTCGTTCGCTCCAAGCTGGG
CTGTGTGCACGAACCCCCCGTTCAGCCCGACCGCTGCGCCTTATCCGGTAACTATCGTCTTGAGTCCAAC
CCGGTAAGACACGACTTATCGCCACTGGCAGCAGCACATCCTGTAACCAGCTCTGGTGCATGGCCTGCAC
GTAACCTTTTACCGTTTCAGCACGGCTCGGCATCGCTCCGTCGATCCACTGGTAACAGGATTAGCAGAGC
GAGGTATGTAGGCGGTGCTACAGAGTTCTTGAAGTGGTGGCCTAACTACGGCTACACTAGAAGGACAGTA
TTTGGTATCTGCGCTCTGCTGAAGCCAGTTACCTTCGGAAAAAGAGTTGGTAGCTCTTGATCCGGCAAAC
AAACCACCGCTGGTAGCGGTGGTTTTTTTGTTTGCAAGCAGCAGATTACGCGCAGAAAAAAAGGATCTCA
AGAAGATCCTTTGATCTTTTCTACGGGGTCTGACGCTCAGTGGAACGAAAACTCACGTTAAGGGATTTTG
GTCATGAGATTATCAAAAAGGATCTTCACCTAGATCCTTTTAAATTAAAAATGAAGTTTTAAATCAATCT
AAAGTATATATGAGTAAACTTGGTCTGACAGTTACCAATGCTTAATCAGTGAGGCACCTATCTCAGCGAT
CTGTCTATTTCGTTCATCCATAGTTGCCTGACTCCCCGTCGTGTAGATAACTACGATACGGGAGGGCTTA
CCATCTGGCCCCAGTGCTGCAATGATACCGCGAGACCCACGCTCACCGGCTCCAGATTTATCAGCAATAA
ACCAGCCAGCCGGAAGGGCCGAGCGCAGAAGTGGTCCTGCAACTTTATCCGCCTCCATCCAGTCTATTAA
TTGTTGCCGGGAAGCTAGAGTAAGTAGTTCGCCAGTTAATAGTTTGCGCAACGTTGTTGCCATTGCTGCA
GGCATCGTGGTGTCACGCTCGTCGTTTGGTATGGCTTCATTCAGCTCCGGTTCCCAACGATCAAGGCGAG
TTACATGATCCCCCATGTTGTGCAAAAAAGCGGTTAGCTCCTTCGGTCCTCCGATCGTTGTCAGAAGTAA
GTTGGCCGCAGTGTTATCACTCATGGTTATGGCAGCACTGCATAATTCTCTTACTGTCATGCCATCCGTA
AGATGCTTTTCTGTGACTGGTGAGTACTCAACCAAGTCATTCTGAGAATAGTGTATGCGGCGACCGAGTT
GCTCTTGCCCGGCGTCAATACGGGATAATACCGCGCCACATAGCAGAACTTTAAAAGTGCTCATCATTGG
AAAACGTTCTTCGGGGCGAAAACTCTCAAGGATCTTACCGCTGTTGAGATCCAGTTCGATGTAACCCACT
CGTGCACCCAACTGATCTTCAGCATCTTTTACTTTCACCAGCGTTTCTGGGTGAGCAAAAACAGGAAGGC
AAAATGCCGCAAAAAAGGGAATAAGGGCGACACGGAAATGTTGAATACTCATACTCTTCCTTTTTCAATA
TTATTGAAGCATTTATCAGGGTTATTGTCTCATGAGCGGATACATATTTGAATGTATTTAGAAAAATAAA
CAAATAGGGGTTCCGCGCACATTTCCCCGAAAAGTGCCACCTAAATTGTAAGCGTTAATATTTTGTTAAA
ATTCGCGTTAAATTTTTGTTAAATCAGCTCATTTTTTAACCAATAGGCCGAAATCGGCAAAATCCCTTAT
AAATCAAAAGAATAGACCGAGATAGGGT
[37 nt withheld, positions 5139-5175]
AAAGAACGTGGACTCCAACGTCAAAGG
[49 nt withheld, positions 5203-5251]
T
[91 nt withheld, positions 5253-5343]
G
[124 nt withheld, positions 5345-5468]
CCCATTCGCCA
Features (pLannotate 1.2.2; 18 found; start..end, strand, type, name):
     26..73      -  terminator     T7 terminator: transcription terminator for bacteriophage T7 RNA polymerase
     81..130     -  CDS            SET1 (fragment): solubility-enhancement tag derived from T7 phage gene 10B
    140..157     -  CDS            9xHis (fragment): 9xHis affinity tag
    164..211     -  terminator     T7 terminator: transcription terminator for bacteriophage T7 RNA polymerase
    308..587     +  CDS            TcR (fragment): tetracycline efflux protein; tet; confers resistance to tetracycline
    595..672     +  promoter       lacI promoter: lacI
    673..1755    +  CDS            lacI: lac repressor; lacI; The lac repressor binds to the lac operator to inhibit transcription in E. coli. This inhibition can be relieved by adding lactose or isopropyl-β-D-thiogalactopyranoside (IPTG).
   1768..1789    +  protein_bind   CAP binding site: CAP binding activates transcription in the presence of cAMP. E. coli catabolite activator protein
   1804..2095    +  CDS            TcR (fragment): tetracycline efflux protein; tet; confers resistance to tetracycline
   2167..2547    -  CDS            YPB1_ECOLX: Protein predicted: Swiss-Prot protein existence level 4. From Escherichia coli.
   2564..2755    +  CDS            rop: Rop protein, which maintains plasmids at low copy number; rop
   2857..2996    +  misc_feature   bom: basis of mobility region from pBR322
   3182..3535    -  rep_origin     ori (fragment): high-copy-number ColE1/pMB1/pBR322/pUC origin of replication
   3535..3618    -  CDS            rbbA (fragment): RBBA_ECOLI - Also known as yhiG, yhiH. Experimental evidence at protein level: Swiss-Prot protein existence level 1. Exhibits an intrinsic ATPase activity that is stimulated by both 70S ribosomes and 30S ribosomal subunits. Could be involved in protein-chain elongation and in release of deacyl-tRNA from ribosomes after peptide bond synthesis. Stimulates the synthesis of polyphenylalanine in vitro. From Escherichia coli (strain K12).
   3616..3851    -  rep_origin     ori (fragment): high-copy-number ColE1/pMB1/pBR322/pUC origin of replication
   4022..4882    -  CDS            AmpR: β-lactamase; bla; confers resistance to ampicillin, carbenicillin, and related antibiotics
   4883..4987    -  promoter       AmpR promoter: bla
   5040..5468    -  rep_origin     f1 ori (sequence partly withheld): f1 bacteriophage origin of replication; arrow indicates direction of (+) strand synthesis
