[The description below was written by a language model from this plasmid's Addgene catalogue record and pLannotate feature annotations shown in this document.]
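Description:
pNoT7 is a bacterial plasmid built on the pET31b+ expression backbone and intended as a negative control rather than an expression construct. According to the record, a short sequence carrying mutated T7 promoter and ribosome binding site elements was cloned between the BglII and XhoI sites, both of which were retained. The plasmid therefore lacks the signals that a pET vector normally uses for T7 RNA polymerase-driven transcription and translation initiation. Consistent with this, the annotation of the 5,479 nt sequence detects no T7 promoter, lac operator or RBS. The cloning region shows only two copies of the T7 terminator, a short His-tag fragment and a small fragment matched to a T7 gene 10-derived solubility tag. No intact open reading frame is annotated there.

The rest of the plasmid is standard pET architecture. It has a pBR322-type ColE1 origin with the bom mobility region and the rop gene, which restrains copy number. It also carries the lacI repressor gene with its own promoter, an f1 origin for single-stranded DNA production, and the β-lactamase gene with its promoter for ampicillin selection. The origin is annotated as two fragments interrupted by a short match to E. coli rbbA, and the record gives no explanation for this. Vestigial tetracycline-resistance fragments inherited from pBR322 are also present and are not functional markers. The plasmid serves as a matched control with the same backbone and selection burden as pET31b-based expression plasmids but no T7-driven product. The associated publication concerns inhibition of bacterial translation by 2',3'-cyclic nucleotide monophosphates binding to ribosomes.
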