Addgene plasmid #218168: pNoT7
Purpose: pET31b plasmid with short insert lacking T7 and ribosome binding sites as control
Depositing lab: Emily Weinert. Depositing organization: Pennsylvania State University. Publication: Binding of 2',3'-Cyclic Nucleotide Monophosphates to Bacterial Ribosomes Inhibits Translation. Chauhan SS, Marotta NJ, Karls AC, Weinert EE. ACS Cent Sci. 2022 Nov 23;8(11):1518-1526. doi: 10.1021/acscentsci.2c00681. Epub 2022 Sep 21. PubMed 36439312.
Backbone
  Vector backbone: pET31b+
  Vector type: Bacterial Expression
Growth in bacteria
  Bacterial resistance: Ampicillin, 100 μg/mL
  Growth temperature: 37°C
  Growth strain: DH5alpha
  Copy number: Unknown
Gene/Insert
  Gene/Insert name: Short sequence, mutated RBS and T7 sites
  Promoter: NA - mutated T7
  Cloning method: Restriction Enzyme; 5′ cloning site BglIII (not destroyed); 3′ cloning site XhoI (not destroyed)
  Sequencing primers: 5′ AGATCTCGATCCCGCGAAAT; 3′ GCTAGTTATTGCTCAGCGGTG
Terms and licenses: Academic/Nonprofit Terms; Industry Terms: Not Available to Industry
How to cite: pNoT7 was a gift from Emily Weinert (Addgene plasmid # 218168 ; http://n2t.net/addgene:218168 ; RRID:Addgene_218168)
