>Addgene plasmid #218168 | pNoT7 | depositor partial sequence | sequence record 425047 | T7, RBS, insert
AGATCTAGGCCTAGTCCACCGCGGGACTAGTCGTCGGCGAAGGACGGGTCCAGCGTTCGCGCTGTTGAGT
AGAGTGTGAGCGCCCTCGTACAGCCCTAGCATAACCCCTTGGGGCCTCTAAACGGGTCTTGAGGGGTTTT
TTGCTCGAG
